>Addgene plasmid #198352 | pTET2-RlucCP | addgene full sequence | sequence record 390642 | Addgene NGS Result
GACGGATCGGGAGATCTCCCGATCCCCTATGGTGCACTCTCAGTACAATCTGCTCTGATGCCGCATAGTT
AAGCCAGTATCTGCTCCCTGCTTGTGTGTTGGAGGTCGCTGAGTAGTGCGCGAGCAAAATTTAAGCTACA
ACAAGGCAAGGCTTGACCGACAATTGCATGAAGAATCTGCTTAGGGTTAGGCGTTTTGCGCTGCTTCGCG
ATGTACGGGCCAGATATACGCGTGCGCAATTAACCCTCACTAAAGGGAACAAAAGCTGGGTACCGGGCCC
CCCCTCGAGTTTACCACTCCCTATCAGTGATAGAGAAAAGTGAAAGTCGAGTTTACCACTCCCTATCAGT
GATAGAGAAAAGTGAAAGTCGAGTTTACCACTCCCTATCAGTGATAGAGAAAAGTGAAAGTCGAGTTTAC
CACTCCCTATCAGTGATAGAGAAAAGTGAAAGTCGAGTTTACCACTCCCTATCAGTGATAGAGAAAAGTG
AAAGTCGAGTTTACCACTCCCTATCAGTGATAGAGAAAAGTGAAAGTCGAGTTTACCACTCCCTATCAGT
GATAGAGAAAAGTGAAAGTCGAGCTCGGTACCCGGGTCGAGGTAGGCGTGTACGGTGGGAGGCCTATATA
AGCAGAGCTCGTTTAGTGAACCGTCAGATCGCCTGGAGACGCCATCCACGCTGAAGCTTAGCCACCATGG
CTTCCAAGGTGTACGACCCCGAGCAACGCAAACGCATGATCACTGGGCCTCAGTGGTGGGCTCGCTGCAA
GCAAATGAACGTGCTGGACTCCTTCATCAACTACTATGATTCCGAGAAGCACGCCGAGAACGCCGTGATT
TTTCTGCATGGTAACGCTGCCTCCAGCTACCTGTGGAGGCACGTCGTGCCTCACATCGAGCCCGTGGCTA
GATGCATCATCCCTGATCTGATCGGAATGGGTAAGTCCGGCAAGAGCGGGAATGGCTCATATCGCCTCCT
GGATCACTACAAGTACCTCACCGCTTGGTTCGAGCTGCTGAACCTTCCAAAGAAAATCATCTTTGTGGGC
CACGACTGGGGGGCTTGTCTGGCCTTTCACTACTCCTACGAGCACCAAGACAAGATCAAGGCCATCGTCC
ATGCTGAGAGTGTCGTGGACGTGATCGAGTCCTGGGACGAGTGGCCTGACATCGAGGAGGATATCGCCCT
GATCAAGAGCGAAGAGGGCGAGAAAATGGTGCTTGAGAATAACTTCTTCGTCGAGACCATGCTCCCAAGC
AAGATCATGCGGAAACTGGAGCCTGAGGAGTTCGCTGCCTACCTGGAGCCATTCAAGGAGAAGGGCGAGG
TTAGACGGCCTACCCTCTCCTGGCCTCGCGAGATCCCTCTCGTTAAGGGAGGCAAGCCCGACGTCGTCCA
GATTGTCCGCAACTACAACGCCTACCTTCGGGCCAGCGACGATCTGCCTAAGATGTTCATCGAGTCCGAC
CCTGGGTTCTTTTCCAACGCTATTGTCGAGGGAGCTAAGAAGTTCCCTAACACCGAGTTCGTGAAGGTGA
AGGGCCTCCACTTCAGCCAGGAGGACGCTCCAGATGAAATGGGTAAGTACATCAAGAGCTTCGTGGAGCG
CGTGCTGAAGAACGAGCAGAATTCTGCTTGCAAGAACTGGTTCAGTAGCTTAAGCCACTTTGTGATCCAC
CTTAACAGCCACGGCTTCCCTCCCGAGGTGGAGGAGCAGGCCGCCGGCACCCTGCCCATGAGCTGCGCCC
AGGAGAGCGGCATGGATAGACACCCTGCTGCTTGCGCCAGCGCCAGGATCAACGTCTAATAGTGAGAATT
CACCCCACCAGTGCAGGCTGCCTATCAGAAAGTGGTGGCTGGTGTGGCTAATGCCCTGGCCCACAAGTAT
CACTACGCGGCCCAGCCTCGACTGTGCCTTCTAGTTGCCAGCCATCTGTTGTTTGCCCCTCCCCCGTGCC
TTCCTTGACCCTGGAAGGTGCCACTCCCACTGTCCTTTCCTAATAAAATGAGGAAATTGCATCGCATTGT
CTGAGTAGGTGTCATTCTATTCTGGGGGGTGGGGTGGGGCAGGACAGCAAGGGGGAGGATTGGGAAGACA
ATAGCAGGCATGCTGGGGATGCGGTGGGCTCTATGGCTTCTGAGGCGGAAAGAACCAGCTGGGGCTCTAG
GGGGTATCCCC
[124 nt withheld, positions 2182-2305]
C
[91 nt withheld, positions 2307-2397]
A
[49 nt withheld, positions 2399-2447]
CCTTTGACGTTGGAGTCCACGTTCTTT
[37 nt withheld, positions 2475-2511]
ACCCTATCTCGGTCTATTCTTTTGATTTATAAGGGATTTTGCCGATTTCGGCCTATTGGTTAAAAAATGA
GCTGATTTAACAAAAATTTAACGCGAATTAATTCTGTGGAATGTGTGTCAGTTAGGGTGTGGAAAGTCCC
CAGGCTCCCCAGCAGGCAGAAGTATGCAAAGCATGCATCTCAATTAGTCAGCAACCAGGTGTGGAAAGTC
CCCAGGCTCCCCAGCAGGCAGAAGTATGCAAAGCATGCATCTCAATTAGTCAGCAACCATAGTCCCGCCC
CTAACTCCGCCCATCCCGCCCCTAACTCCGCCCAGTTCCGCCCATTCTCCGCCCCATGGCTGACTAATTT
TTTTTATTTATGCAGAGGCCGAGGCCGCCTCTGCCTCTGAGCTATTCCAGAAGTAGTGAGGAGGCTTTTT
TGGAGGCCTAGGCTTTTGCAAAAAGCTCCCGGGAGCTTGTATATCCATTTTCGGATCTGATCAAGAGACA
GGATGAGGATCGTTTCGCATGATTGAACAAGATGGATTGCACGCAGGTTCTCCGGCCGCTTGGGTGGAGA
GGCTATTCGGCTATGACTGGGCACAACAGACAATCGGCTGCTCTGATGCCGCCGTGTTCCGGCTGTCAGC
GCAGGGGCGCCCGGTTCTTTTTGTCAAGACCGACCTGTCCGGTGCCCTGAATGAACTGCAGGACGAGGCA
GCGCGGCTATCGTGGCTGGCCACGACGGGCGTTCCTTGCGCAGCTGTGCTCGACGTTGTCACTGAAGCGG
GAAGGGACTGGCTGCTATTGGGCGAAGTGCCGGGGCAGGATCTCCTGTCATCTCACCTTGCTCCTGCCGA
GAAAGTATCCATCATGGCTGATGCAATGCGGCGGCTGCATACGCTTGATCCGGCTACCTGCCCATTCGAC
CACCAAGCGAAACATCGCATCGAGCGAGCACGTACTCGGATGGAAGCCGGTCTTGTCGATCAGGATGATC
TGGACGAAGAGCATCAGGGGCTCGCGCCAGCCGAACTGTTCGCCAGGCTCAAGGCGCGCATGCCCGACGG
CGAGGATCTCGTCGTGACCCATGGCGATGCCTGCTTGCCGAATATCATGGTGGAAAATGGCCGCTTTTCT
GGATTCATCGACTGTGGCCGGCTGGGTGTGGCGGACCGCTATCAGGACATAGCGTTGGCTACCCGTGATA
TTGCTGAAGAGCTTGGCGGCGAATGGGCTGACCGCTTCCTCGTGCTTTACGGTATCGCCGCTCCCGATTC
GCAGCGCATCGCCTTCTATCGCCTTCTTGACGAGTTCTTCTGAGCGGGACTCTGGGGTTCGAAATGACCG
ACCAAGCGACGCCCAACCTGCCATCACGAGATTTCGATTCCACCGCCGCCTTCTATGAAAGGTTGGGCTT
CGGAATCGTTTTCCGGGACGCCGGCTGGATGATCCTCCAGCGCGGGGATCTCATGCTGGAGTTCTTCGCC
CACCCCAACTTGTTTATTGCAGCTTATAATGGTTACAAATAAAGCAATAGCATCACAAATTTCACAAATA
AAGCATTTTTTTCACTGCATTCTAGTTGTGGTTTGTCCAAACTCATCAATGTATCTTATCATGTCTGTAT
ACCGTCGACCTCTAGCTAGAGCTTGGCGTAATCATGGTCATAGCTGTTTCCTGTGTGAAATTGTTATCCG
CTCACAATTCCACACAACATACGAGCCGGAAGCATAAAGTGTAAAGCCTGGGGTGCCTAATGAGTGAGCT
AACTCACATTAATTGCGTTGCGCTCACTGCCCGCTTTCCAGTCGGGAAACCTGTCGTGCCAGCTGCATTA
ATGAATCGGCCAACGCGCGGGGAGAGGCGGTTTGCGTATTGGGCGCTCTTCCGCTTCCTCGCTCACTGAC
TCGCTGCGCTCGGTCGTTCGGCTGCGGCGAGCGGTATCAGCTCACTCAAAGGCGGTAATACGGTTATCCA
CAGAATCAGGGGATAACGCAGGAAAGAACATGTGAGCAAAAGGCCAGCAAAAGGCCAGGAACCGTAAAAA
GGCCGCGTTGCTGGCGTTTTTCCATAGGCTCCGCCCCCCTGACGAGCATCACAAAAATCGACGCTCAAGT
CAGAGGTGGCGAAACCCGACAGGACTATAAAGATACCAGGCGTTTCCCCCTGGAAGCTCCCTCGTGCGCT
CTCCTGTTCCGACCCTGCCGCTTACCGGATACCTGTCCGCCTTTCTCCCTTCGGGAAGCGTGGCGCTTTC
TCATAGCTCACGCTGTAGGTATCTCAGTTCGGTGTAGGTCGTTCGCTCCAAGCTGGGCTGTGTGCACGAA
CCCCCCGTTCAGCCCGACCGCTGCGCCTTATCCGGTAACTATCGTCTTGAGTCCAACCCGGTAAGACACG
ACTTATCGCCACTGGCAGCAGCCACTGGTAACAGGATTAGCAGAGCGAGGTATGTAGGCGGTGCTACAGA
GTTCTTGAAGTGGTGGCCTAACTACGGCTACACTAGAAGAACAGTATTTGGTATCTGCGCTCTGCTGAAG
CCAGTTACCTTCGGAAAAAGAGTTGGTAGCTCTTGATCCGGCAAACAAACCACCGCTGGTAGCGGTGGTT
TTTTTGTTTGCAAGCAGCAGATTACGCGCAGAAAAAAAGGATCTCAAGAAGATCCTTTGATCTTTTCTAC
GGGGTCTGACGCTCAGTGGAACGAAAACTCACGTTAAGGGATTTTGGTCATGAGATTATCAAAAAGGATC
TTCACCTAGATCCTTTTAAATTAAAAATGAAGTTTTAAATCAATCTAAAGTATATATGAGTAAACTTGGT
CTGACAGTTACCAATGCTTAATCAGTGAGGCACCTATCTCAGCGATCTGTCTATTTCGTTCATCCATAGT
TGCCTGACTCCCCGTCGTGTAGATAACTACGATACGGGAGGGCTTACCATCTGGCCCCAGTGCTGCAATG
ATACCGCGAGACCCACGCTCACCGGCTCCAGATTTATCAGCAATAAACCAGCCAGCCGGAAGGGCCGAGC
GCAGAAGTGGTCCTGCAACTTTATCCGCCTCCATCCAGTCTATTAATTGTTGCCGGGAAGCTAGAGTAAG
TAGTTCGCCAGTTAATAGTTTGCGCAACGTTGTTGCCATTGCTACAGGCATCGTGGTGTCACGCTCGTCG
TTTGGTATGGCTTCATTCAGCTCCGGTTCCCAACGATCAAGGCGAGTTACATGATCCCCCATGTTGTGCA
AAAAAGCGGTTAGCTCCTTCGGTCCTCCGATCGTTGTCAGAAGTAAGTTGGCCGCAGTGTTATCACTCAT
GGTTATGGCAGCACTGCATAATTCTCTTACTGTCATGCCATCCGTAAGATGCTTTTCTGTGACTGGTGAG
TACTCAACCAAGTCATTCTGAGAATAGTGTATGCGGCGACCGAGTTGCTCTTGCCCGGCGTCAATACGGG
ATAATACCGCGCCACATAGCAGAACTTTAAAAGTGCTCATCATTGGAAAACGTTCTTCGGGGCGAAAACT
CTCAAGGATCTTACCGCTGTTGAGATCCAGTTCGATGTAACCCACTCGTGCACCCAACTGATCTTCAGCA
TCTTTTACTTTCACCAGCGTTTCTGGGTGAGCAAAAACAGGAAGGCAAAATGCCGCAAAAAAGGGAATAA
GGGCGACACGGAAATGTTGAATACTCATACTCTTCCTTTTTCAATATTATTGAAGCATTTATCAGGGTTA
TTGTCTCATGAGCGGATACATATTTGAATGTATTTAGAAAAATAAACAAATAGGGGTTCCGCGCACATTT
CCCCGAAAAGTGCCACCTGACGTC
Features (pLannotate 1.2.2; 24 found; start..end, strand, type, name):
     28..80      -  misc_feature   bom (fragment): basis of mobility region from pBR322
    238..256     +  promoter       T3 promoter: promoter for bacteriophage T3 RNA polymerase
    269..289     -  misc_feature   MCS (fragment): pBluescript multiple cloning site
    298..568     +  protein_bind   tetracycline response element: contains seven copies of the tetracycline operator tetO tetracycline repressor TetR
    579..596     +  misc_feature   MCS (fragment): pUC18/19 multiple cloning site
    601..639     +  promoter       minimal CMV promoter: human cytomegalovirus (CMV) immediate early promoter
    697..1629    +  CDS            hRluc: Renilla luciferase human codon-optimized
   1636..1683    +  CDS            hCL1: non-ORF yeast peptide conferring ubiquitin-dependent degradation human codon-optimized
   1690..1806    +  CDS            hPEST: PEST degradation sequence from mouse ornithine decarboxylase human codon-optimized
   1816..1893    +  CDS            HBB (fragment): HBB_PONPY - Experimental evidence at transcript level: Swiss-Prot protein existence level 2. Involved in oxygen transport from the lung to the various peripheral tissues. From Pongo pygmaeus (Bornean orangutan).
   1912..2136    +  polyA_signal   bGH poly(A) signal: bovine growth hormone polyadenylation signal
   2140..2161    +  promoter       SV40 promoter (fragment): SV40 enhancer and early promoter
   2182..2610    +  rep_origin     f1 ori (sequence partly withheld): f1 bacteriophage origin of replication; arrow indicates direction of (+) strand synthesis
   2624..2953    +  promoter       SV40 promoter: SV40 enhancer and early promoter
   3020..3811    +  CDS            neo: KKA2_KLEPN - Also known as kan, nptII. Experimental evidence at protein level: Swiss-Prot protein existence level 1. Resistance to kanamycin, neomycin, paromomycin, ribostamycin, butirosin and gentamicin B. From Klebsiella pneumoniae.
   3835..3993    +  CDS            ble (fragment): BLE_KLEPN - Experimental evidence at protein level: Swiss-Prot protein existence level 1. Binding protein with a strong affinity to the bleomycin family of antibiotics. Binds to CL990; an antimitotic-antibiotic compound. From Klebsiella pneumoniae.
   3988..4109    +  polyA_signal   SV40 poly(A) signal: SV40 polyadenylation signal
   4182..4198    -  protein_bind   lac operator: The lac repressor binds to the lac operator to inhibit transcription in E. coli. This inhibition can be relieved by adding lactose or isopropyl-β-D-thiogalactopyranoside (IPTG). lac repressor encoded by lacI
   4206..4236    -  promoter       lac promoter: promoter for the E. coli lac operon
   4251..4272    -  protein_bind   CAP binding site: CAP binding activates transcription in the presence of cAMP. E. coli catabolite activator protein
   4285..4377    -  CDS            lacI (fragment): lac repressor; lacI; The lac repressor binds to the lac operator to inhibit transcription in E. coli. This inhibition can be relieved by adding lactose or isopropyl-β-D-thiogalactopyranoside (IPTG).
   4560..5148    -  rep_origin     ori: high-copy-number ColE1/pMB1/pBR322/pUC origin of replication
   5319..6179    -  CDS            AmpR: β-lactamase; bla; confers resistance to ampicillin, carbenicillin, and related antibiotics
   6180..6284    -  promoter       AmpR promoter: bla
