[The description below was written by a language model from this plasmid's Addgene catalogue record and pLannotate feature annotations shown in this document.]
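Description:
pTET2-RlucCP is a mammalian expression and luciferase reporter plasmid of about 6.3 kb that encodes a destabilised Renilla luciferase under tetracycline-responsive control. The backbone is recorded as unknown. The annotated features show a high-copy ColE1/pUC-type origin and an ampicillin resistance gene (β-lactamase with its own promoter) for propagation in E. coli, together with an f1 phage origin and remnants of lac regulatory elements and cloning-site sequences. For selection in mammalian cells, an SV40 enhancer/early promoter drives a neomycin phosphotransferase gene terminated by an SV40 polyadenylation signal, allowing G418 selection.

The reporter cassette begins with a tetracycline response element containing seven tetO operator copies placed upstream of a minimal CMV promoter, an arrangement the record calls the pTET2 promoter. Transcription from it depends on a tetracycline-controlled transactivator supplied separately, which this plasmid does not encode. The promoter drives human codon-optimised Renilla luciferase (hRluc) followed by two degradation signals: the hCL1 peptide, which confers ubiquitin-dependent degradation, and the PEST sequence from mouse ornithine decarboxylase. These presumably account for the "CP" in the name and shorten the protein's half-life, so luminescence tracks current mRNA levels and translation more closely. A short fragment annotated as β-globin (HBB)-like sequence lies downstream of the coding region, ahead of the bovine growth hormone polyadenylation signal.

The plasmid is described as the Renilla-encoding part of a firefly luciferase reporter system, associated with large-scale tethered function assays for factors that regulate mRNA stability and translation. The record does not spell out its exact role, though a Renilla reporter in such a dual-luciferase setup typically serves as the companion or normalisation signal.
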