Addgene plasmid #198352: pTET2-RlucCP
Purpose: Part of Firefly reporter system, encodes Renilla luciferase
Depositing lab: Eugene Yeo. Depositing organization: University of California, San Diego (UCSD). Publication: Large-scale tethered function assays identify factors that regulate mRNA stability and translation. Luo EC, Nathanson JL, Tan FE, Schwartz JL, Schmok JC, Shankar A, Markmiller S, Yee BA, Sathe S, Pratt GA, Scaletta DB, Ha Y, Hill DE, Aigner S, Yeo GW. Nat Struct Mol Biol. 2020 Oct;27(10):989-1000. doi: 10.1038/s41594-020-0477-6. Epub 2020 Aug 17. PubMed 32807991.
Backbone
  Vector backbone: Unknown
  Backbone manufacturer: Unknown
  Backbone size w/o insert (bp): 5000
  Total vector size (bp): 6318
  Vector type: Mammalian Expression, Luciferase
  Selectable markers: Neomycin (select with G418)
Growth in bacteria
  Bacterial resistance: Ampicillin, 100 μg/mL
  Growth temperature: 37°C
  Growth strain: DH5alpha
  Copy number: High Copy
Gene/Insert
  Gene/Insert name: Renilla Luciferase
  Species: Renilla
  Insert size (bp): 1669
  Promoter: pTET2
  Cloning method: Unknown
  Sequencing primers: 5′ agcagagctcgtttagtgaacc; 3′ TAGAAGGCACAGTCGAGG
Resource information
  A portion of this plasmid was derived from a plasmid made by: Cloned by Jason Nathanson, Yeo Lab co-author on paper
Terms and licenses: Academic/Nonprofit Terms; Industry Terms: Not Available to Industry
How to cite: pTET2-RlucCP was a gift from Eugene Yeo (Addgene plasmid # 198352 ; http://n2t.net/addgene:198352 ; RRID:Addgene_198352)
